LOCUS       Exported 171 bp ds-DNA linear SYN 06-JUN-2021
DEFINITION  synthetic linear DNA
ACCESSION   .
VERSION     .
KEYWORDS    PL-452 C-Flag-4C
SOURCE      synthetic DNA construct
  ORGANISM  synthetic DNA construct
REFERENCE   1 (bases 1 to 171)
  AUTHORS   Venken KJ, Kasprowicz J, Kuenen S, Yan J, Hassan BA, Verstreken P
  TITLE     Recombineering-mediated tagging of Drosophila genomic constructs for
            in vivo localization and acute protein inactivation.
  JOURNAL   Nucleic Acids Res. 2008 Aug 1. ():.
  PUBMED    18676454
REFERENCE   2 (bases 1 to 171)
  AUTHORS   .
  TITLE     Direct Submission
  JOURNAL   Exported Jun 6, 2021 from SnapGene Server 1.1.58
            http://www.snapgene.com
FEATURES             Location/Qualifiers
     source          1..171
                     /organism="synthetic DNA construct"
                     /mol_type="other DNA"
     protein_bind    complement(37..70)
                     /label=loxP
                     /bound_moiety="Cre recombinase"
                     /note="Cre-mediated recombination occurs in the 8-bp core
                     sequence (GCATACAT)."
     CDS             94..117
                     /codon_start=1
                     /product="FLAG(R) epitope tag, followed by an enterokinase
                     cleavage site"
                     /label=FLAG
                     /translation="DYKDDDDK"
     CDS             142..159
                     /codon_start=1
                     /product="tetracysteine peptide that binds biarsenical
                     labeling reagents"
                     /label=tetracysteine tag
                     /translation="CCPGCC"
ORIGIN
        1 gcagcccaat tccgatcata ttcaataacc cttaatataa cttcgtataa tgtatgctat
       61 acgaagttat taggtccctc gaggggatcc atggattaca aggatgacga cgataagggc
      121 tccgccggat cgtttttgaa ttgctgcccc ggctgctgca tggagcccta a
//
