>Addgene plasmid #19180 | PL-452 C-Flag-4C | addgene partial sequence | sequence record 25040 | 19180 with Neo-F
GGGCTGACCGCTTCCTCGTGCTTTACGGTATCGCCGCTCCCGATTCGCAGCGCATCGCCTTCTATCGCCT
TCTTGACGAGTTCTTCTGAGGGGATCAATTCTCTAGAGCTCGCTGATCAGCCTCGACTGTGCCTTCTAGT
TGCCAGCCATCTGTTGTTTGCCCCTCCCCCGTGCCTTCCTTGACCCTGGAAGGTGCCACTCCCACTGTCC
TTTCCTAATAAAATGAGGAAATTGCATCGCATTGTCTGAGTAGGTGTCATTCTATTCTGGGGGGTGGGGT
GGGGCAGGACAGCAAGGGGGAGGATTGGGAAGACAATAGCAGGCATGCTGGGGATGCGGTGGGCTCTATG
GCTTCTGAGGCGGAAAGAACCAGCTGGGGCTCGACTAGAGCTTGCGGAACCCTTAATATAACTTCGTATA
ATGTATGCTATACGAAGTTATTAGGTCCCTCGAGGGGATCCATGGATTACAAGGATGACGACGATAAGGG
CTCCGCCGGATCGTTTTTGAATTGCTGCCCCGGCTGCTGCATGGAGCCCTAACCGCGGTGGAGCTCCAAT
TCGCCCTATAGTGAGTCGTATTACAATTCACTGGCCGTCGTTTTACAACGTCGTGACTGGGAAAACCCTG
GCGTTACCCAACTTAATCGCCTTGCAGCACATCCCCCTTTCGCCAGCTGGCGTAATAGCGAAGAGGCNNN
CACNNATCGCCCTTCCCAACAGTTGCGCAGCCTG
