[The description below was written by a language model from this plasmid's Addgene catalogue record and the feature table of its GenBank file.]
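Description:
PL-452 C-Flag-4C is a high-copy bacterial template plasmid built on the PL-452 backbone (listed at about 4.8 kb without insert) and catalogued as a Cre/Lox vector. It is propagated in standard E. coli cloning strains under kanamycin selection. The record does not name the origin of replication or describe the promoter arrangement of the resistance cassette. The payload is a small 78 bp insert, cloned between BamHI and SacII sites that both remain intact. It encodes a combined FLAG epitope and tetracysteine (4C) tag. Part of the plasmid is noted as deriving from material made in another laboratory.

The sequence record held for this plasmid is only a 171 bp fragment, so it shows the tag region rather than the whole construct. Within it, a single loxP site in reverse orientation lies upstream of the FLAG coding segment, which includes an enterokinase cleavage site. A short tetracysteine motif that binds biarsenical labelling reagents follows. A second loxP site and the selectable marker are not covered by the fragment and cannot be confirmed from it.

According to the associated publication title, the plasmid belongs to a toolkit for recombineering-mediated tagging of Drosophila genomic constructs, aimed at in vivo protein localization and acute protein inactivation. The "C" in the name suggests a cassette intended for C-terminal tagging, though the record does not state this explicitly. In such a design, FLAG would allow antibody-based detection. The tetracysteine motif would allow labelling with biarsenical dyes, consistent with the localization and inactivation uses named in the title. The Cre/Lox classification is consistent with Cre-mediated removal of lox-flanked sequence after recombineering.
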