Addgene plasmid #19180: PL-452 C-Flag-4C
Depositing lab: Patrik Verstreken. Depositing organization: Vlaams Instituut voor Biotechnologie (VIB, vzw). Publication: Recombineering-mediated tagging of Drosophila genomic constructs for in vivo localization and acute protein inactivation. Venken KJ, Kasprowicz J, Kuenen S, Yan J, Hassan BA, Verstreken P. Nucleic Acids Res. 2008 Oct;36(18):e114. doi: 10.1093/nar/gkn486. Epub 2008 Aug 1. PubMed 18676454.
Backbone
  Vector backbone: PL-452
  Backbone size w/o insert (bp): 4823
  Vector type: Cre/Lox
Growth in bacteria
  Bacterial resistance: Kanamycin, 50 μg/mL
  Growth temperature: 37°C
  Growth strain: DH5alpha
  Copy number: High Copy
Gene/Insert
  Gene/Insert name: FLAG tetracysteine tag (alt name: PL-452-Flag-4C)
  Insert size (bp): 78
  Cloning method: Restriction Enzyme; 5′ cloning site BamHI (not destroyed); 3′ cloning site SacII (not destroyed)
  Sequencing primers: 5′ n/a
Resource information
  A portion of this plasmid was derived from a plasmid made by: Dr. Roger Tsien
Terms and licenses: Academic/Nonprofit Terms; Industry Terms: Not Available to Industry
How to cite: PL-452 C-Flag-4C was a gift from Patrik Verstreken (Addgene plasmid # 19180 ; http://n2t.net/addgene:19180 ; RRID:Addgene_19180)
